Addgene plasmid #210968: pHTN-HaloTag_TRIB1:1-372
Purpose: Mammalian expression of full-length human TRIB1. N-terminal HaloTag.
Depositing lab: Cheryl Arrowsmith. Depositing organization: University of Toronto. Publication: A Target Class Ligandability Evaluation of WD40 Repeat-Containing Proteins. Ackloo S, Li F, Szewczyk M, Seitova A, Loppnau P, Zeng H, Xu J, Ahmad S, Arnautova YA, Baghaie AJ, Beldar S, Bolotokova A, Centrella PA, Chau I, Clark MA, Cuozzo JW, Dehghani-Tafti S, Disch JS, Dong A, Dumas A, Feng JA, Ghiabi P, Gibson E, Gilmer J, Goldman B, Green SR, Guie MA, Guilinger JP, Harms N, Herasymenko O, Houliston S, Hutchinson A, Kearnes S, Keefe AD, Kimani SW, Kramer T, Kutera M, Kwak HA, Lento C, Li Y, Liu J, Loup J, Machado RAC, Mulhern CJ, Perveen S, Righetto GL, Riley P, Shrestha S, Sigel EA, Silva M, Sintchak MD, Slakman BL, Taylor RD, Thompson J, Torng W, Underkoffler C, von Rechenberg M, Walsh RT, Watson I, Wilson DJ, Wolf E, Yadav M, Yazdi AK, Zhang J, Zhang Y, Santhakumar V, Edwards AM, Barsyte-Lovejoy D, Schapira M, Brown PJ, Halabelian L, Arrowsmith CH. J Med Chem. 2025 Jan 23;68(2):1092-1112. doi: 10.1021/acs.jmedchem.4c02010. Epub 2024 Nov 4. PubMed 39495097.
Backbone
  Vector backbone: pHTN-HaloTag
  Backbone manufacturer: Promega
  Vector type: Mammalian Expression
  Selectable markers: Neomycin (select with G418)
Growth in bacteria
  Bacterial resistance: Ampicillin, 100 μg/mL
  Growth temperature: 37°C
  Growth strain: DH5alpha
  Copy number: High Copy
Gene/Insert
  Gene/Insert name: TRIB1:M1-C372
  Species: H. sapiens (human)
  Insert size (bp): 1116
  Mutation: wild type
  Entrez Gene: TRIB1 (a.k.a. C8FW, GIG-2, GIG2, SKIP1, TRB-1, TRB1)
  Promoter: CMV
  Tag / fusion protein: HaloTag (N terminal on insert)
  Cloning method: Ligation Independent Cloning
  Sequencing primers: 5′ ACCTGATCGGCAGCGAGATC; 3′ CTTATCATGTCTGCTCGAAG
Resource information
  A portion of this plasmid was derived from a plasmid made by: Mammalian Gene Collection (BC063292)
Terms and licenses: Academic/Nonprofit Terms; Industry Terms: Not Available to Industry
Depositor comments: 5' Cloning Site: EcoR1 (not destroyed), 3' Cloning Site: Xba1 (not destroyed). N terminal tag: maeigtgfpfdphyvevlgermhyvdvgprdgtpvlflhgnptssyvwrniiphvapthrciapdligmgksdkpdlgyffddhvrfmdafiealgleevvlvihdwgsalgfhwakrnpervkgiafmefirpiptwdewpefaretfqafrttdvgrkliidqnvfiegtlpmgvvrpltevemdhyrepflnpvdreplwrfpnelpiagepanivalveeymdwlhqspvpkllfwgtpgvlippaeaarlakslpnckavdigpglnllqednpdligseiarwlstleisgepttedlyfqsdnaiasef
How to cite: pHTN-HaloTag_TRIB1:1-372 was a gift from Cheryl Arrowsmith (Addgene plasmid # 210968 ; http://n2t.net/addgene:210968 ; RRID:Addgene_210968)
