[The description below was written by a language model from this plasmid's Addgene catalogue record and pLannotate feature annotations shown in this document.]
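Description:
pHTN-HaloTag_TRIB1:1-372 is a mammalian expression plasmid built on the Promega pHTN-HaloTag backbone, with a sequenced length of about 7.2 kb. It is propagated in E. coli as a high-copy plasmid through a ColE1/pUC-type origin and selected with ampicillin via the β-lactamase gene. A ColE1-derived cer site is also present, which helps keep the plasmid monomeric. For mammalian cells, a separate cassette places the neomycin phosphotransferase gene under the SV40 enhancer/early promoter with a synthetic polyadenylation signal, allowing G418 selection of stable transfectants.

The payload is the wild-type, full-length human TRIB1 coding sequence (residues M1 to C372, 1116 bp), derived from a Mammalian Gene Collection clone and inserted by ligation-independent cloning between retained EcoRI and XbaI sites. Transcription is driven by the CMV immediate-early enhancer and promoter, followed by a chimeric β-globin/immunoglobulin intron that typically improves mRNA processing and expression, and is ended by an SV40 poly(A) signal. A T7 promoter upstream of the open reading frame also permits in vitro transcription. TRIB1 is fused at its N terminus to HaloTag, a modified bacterial dehalogenase that bonds covalently to chloroalkane ligands, and a TEV protease site in the linker allows the tag to be removed. Several short annotated fragments, such as the SET1, large T antigen, M13 ori, bom and tnpA matches, appear to be backbone remnants rather than functional elements.

The stated purpose is mammalian expression of HaloTag-TRIB1. Such a fusion generally suits fluorescent labelling, covalent capture or pulldown, and tag-based cellular assays, though the record does not name a particular application.
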