Features (pLannotate 1.2.2; 21 found; start..end, strand, type, name):
    140..517     +  enhancer       CMV enhancer: human cytomegalovirus immediate early enhancer
    519..718     +  promoter       CMV promoter: human cytomegalovirus (CMV) immediate early promoter
    857..989     +  intron         chimeric intron: chimera between introns from human β-globin and immunoglobulin heavy chain genes
   1033..1051    +  promoter       T7 promoter: promoter for bacteriophage T7 RNA polymerase
   1067..1957    +  CDS            HaloTag®: modified bacterial dehalogenase that forms covalent bonds with chloroalkane derivatives
   1970..1990    +  CDS            TEV site: tobacco etch virus (TEV) protease recognition and cleavage site
   2015..3130    +  CDS            TRIB1: TRIB1_HUMAN - Also known as C8FW From Homo sapiens (Human).
   3179..3204    +  CDS            SET1 (fragment): solubility-enhancement tag derived from T7 phage gene 10B
   3212..3228    +  terminator     T7 terminator (fragment): transcription terminator for bacteriophage T7 RNA polymerase
   3248..3369    -  polyA_signal   SV40 poly(A) signal: SV40 polyadenylation signal
   3392..3460    -  CDS            large T antigen (fragment): large T antigen from SV40 (simian virus 40)
   3465..3497    +  rep_origin     M13 ori (fragment): M13 bacteriophage origin of replication; arrow indicates direction of (+) strand synthesis
   3498..3549    -  misc_feature   bom (fragment): basis of mobility region from pBR322
   3614..3971    +  promoter       SV40 promoter: SV40 enhancer and early promoter
   4022..4813    +  CDS            neo: KKA2_KLEPN - Also known as kan, nptII. Experimental evidence at protein level: Swiss-Prot protein existence level 1. Resistance to kanamycin, neomycin, paromomycin, ribostamycin, butirosin and gentamicin B. From Klebsiella pneumoniae.
   4880..4928    +  polyA_signal   poly(A) signal: synthetic polyadenylation signal
   4949..5041    -  CDS            tnpA (fragment): TN5P_ECOLX - Also known as tnp. Experimental evidence at protein level: Swiss-Prot protein existence level 1. Mediates transposition of transposon Tn5 by a 'cut and paste' mechanism. First, the monomeric transposase binds the 19 bp inverted DNA repeats flanking the transposon. Then, dimerization of the DNA- bound transposase creates a synaptic DNA complex. After nicking of the first DNA strand, excision of the transposon proceeds through a series of intermediates. The transposase then mediates the insertion of the transposon at a new site by strand transfer. The activity of the wild- type tran
   5084..5188    +  promoter       AmpR promoter: bla
   5189..6049    +  CDS            AmpR: β-lactamase; bla; confers resistance to ampicillin, carbenicillin, and related antibiotics
   6207..6795    -  rep_origin     ori: high-copy-number ColE1/pMB1/pBR322/pUC origin of replication
   6911..7194    +  misc_feature   cer region: ColE1-derived recombination site that helps to maintain plasmids as monomers
>Addgene plasmid #210968 | pHTN-HaloTag_TRIB1:1-372 | addgene full sequence | sequence record 423307 | Addgene NGS Result
TCAATATTGGCCATTAGCCATATTATTCATTGGTTATATAGCATAAATCAATATTGGCTATTGGCCATTG
CATACGTTGTATCTATATCATAATATGTACATTTATATTGGCTCATGTCCAATATGACCGCCATGTTGGC
ATTGATTATTGACTAGTTATTAATAGTAATCAATTACGGGGTCATTAGTTCATAGCCCATATATGGAGTT
CCGCGTTACATAACTTACGGTAAATGGCCCGCCTGGCTGACCGCCCAACGACCCCCGCCCATTGACGTCA
ATAATGACGTATGTTCCCATAGTAACGCCAATAGGGACTTTCCATTGACGTCAATGGGTGGAGTATTTAC
GGTAAACTGCCCACTTGGCAGTACATCAAGTGTATCATATGCCAAGTCCGCCCCCTATTGACGTCAATGA
CGGTAAATGGCCCGCCTGGCATTATGCCCAGTACATGACCTTACGGGACTTTCCTACTTGGCAGTACATC
TACGTATTAGTCATCGCTATTACCATGGTGATGCGGTTTTGGCAGTACACCAATGGGCGTGGATAGCGGT
TTGACTCACGGGGATTTCCAAGTCTCCACCCCATTGACGTCAATGGGAGTTTGTTTTGGCACCAAAATCA
ACGGGACTTTCCAAAATGTCGTAATAACCCCGCCCCGTTGACGCAAATGGGCGGTAGGCGTGTACGGTGG
GAGGTCTATATAAGCAGAGCTGGTTTAGTGAACCGTCAGATCACTAGAAGCTTTATTGCGGTAGTTTATC
ACAGTTAAATTGCTAACGCAGTCAGTGCTTCTGACACAACAGTCTCGAACTTAAGCTGCAGAAGTTGGTC
GTGAGGCACTGGGCAGGTAAGTATCAAGGTTACAAGACAGGTTTAAGGAGACCAATAGAAACTGGGCTTG
TCGAGACAGAGAAGACTCTTGCGTTTCTGATAGGCACCTATTGGTCTTACTGACATCCACTTTGCCTTTC
TCTCCACAGGTGTCCACTCCCAGTTCAATTACAGCTCTTAAGGCTAGAGTATTAATACGACTCACTATAG
GGCTAGCAAAGCCACCATGGCAGAAATCGGTACTGGCTTTCCATTCGACCCCCATTATGTGGAAGTCCTG
GGCGAGCGCATGCACTACGTCGATGTTGGTCCGCGCGATGGCACCCCTGTGCTGTTCCTGCACGGTAACC
CGACCTCCTCCTACGTGTGGCGCAACATCATCCCGCATGTTGCACCGACCCATCGCTGCATTGCTCCAGA
CCTGATCGGTATGGGCAAATCCGACAAACCAGACCTGGGTTATTTCTTCGACGACCACGTCCGCTTCATG
GATGCCTTCATCGAAGCCCTGGGTCTGGAAGAGGTCGTCCTGGTCATTCACGACTGGGGCTCCGCTCTGG
GTTTCCACTGGGCCAAGCGCAATCCAGAGCGCGTCAAAGGTATTGCATTTATGGAGTTCATCCGCCCTAT
CCCGACCTGGGACGAATGGCCAGAATTTGCCCGCGAGACCTTCCAGGCCTTCCGCACCACCGACGTCGGC
CGCAAGCTGATCATCGATCAGAACGTTTTTATCGAGGGTACGCTGCCGATGGGTGTCGTCCGCCCGCTGA
CTGAAGTCGAGATGGACCATTACCGCGAGCCGTTCCTGAATCCTGTTGACCGCGAGCCACTGTGGCGCTT
CCCAAACGAGCTGCCAATCGCCGGTGAGCCAGCGAACATCGTCGCGCTGGTCGAAGAATACATGGACTGG
CTGCACCAGTCCCCTGTCCCGAAGCTGCTGTTCTGGGGCACCCCAGGCGTTCTGATCCCACCGGCCGAAG
CCGCTCGCCTGGCCAAAAGCCTGCCTAACTGCAAGGCTGTGGACATCGGCCCGGGTCTGAATCTGCTGCA
AGAAGACAACCCGGACCTGATCGGCAGCGAGATCGCGCGCTGGCTGTCGACGCTCGAGATTTCCGGCGAG
CCAACCACTGAGGATCTGTACTTTCAGAGCGATAACGCGATCGCTTCCGAATTCATGCGGGTCGGTCCGG
TGCGCTCTGCCATGAGCGGCGCCTCGCAGCCCCGCGGCCCGGCCCTGCTCTTCCCAGCCACCCGAGGCGT
CCCGGCCAAACGCCTGCTGGACGCCGACGACGCGGCGGCTGTGGCGGCCAAGTGCCCGCGCCTCTCCGAG
TGCTCCAGCCCCCCGGACTACCTCAGCCCCCCCGGCTCGCCCTGCAGTCCGCAGCCCCCGCCTGCCGCTC
CGGGGGCCGGCGGAGGCTCCGGGAGCGCGCCGGGGCCCAGCCGCATCGCCGACTACCTGCTGCTGCCCCT
AGCCGAGCGCGAGCATGTGTCCCGGGCGCTGTGCATCCACACTGGACGCGAGCTGCGCTGCAAGGTGTTT
CCCATTAAACACTACCAGGACAAAATCAGGCCTTACATCCAGCTGCCATCGCACAGCAACATTACTGGCA
TTGTGGAAGTGATCCTTGGGGAAACCAAGGCCTATGTCTTCTTTGAGAAGGACTTTGGGGACATGCACTC
CTATGTGCGAAGCCGGAAGAGGCTGCGGGAAGAGGAAGCCGCCCGGCTCTTCAAGCAGATTGTCTCCGCC
GTCGCCCACTGCCACCAGTCAGCCATCGTGCTGGGGGACCTGAAGCTTAGGAAGTTCGTCTTCTCCACGG
AGGAGAGAACCCAGCTTAGACTAGAAAGTCTAGAAGACACACACATAATGAAGGGGGAAGATGATGCTTT
GTCAGACAAACATGGCTGCCCAGCCTACGTGAGCCCTGAGATCCTCAACACCACTGGGACCTACTCCGGA
AAGGCTGCGGACGTTTGGAGCCTGGGGGTGATGCTCTACACCCTTCTGGTTGGACGATACCCCTTCCATG
ACTCAGACCCCAGTGCCCTTTTCTCCAAAATTCGGCGTGGACAGTTCTGCATTCCTGAGCACATTTCCCC
CAAAGCCAGGTGCCTCATTCGCAGCCTCTTGAGACGGGAGCCCTCCGAGAGACTCACTGCCCCCGAGATC
CTACTGCACCCCTGGTTTGAGTCCGTCTTGGAACCCGGGTACATCGACTCAGAAATAGGAACTTCAGACC
AGATTGTTCCAGAGTACCAGGAGGACAGTGACATTAGTTCCTTCTTCTGCTGATGATCTAGATTTGGGCC
CAATTCCTGCAGGATTTTGCGGCCGCTTGCTGAGTTGGCTGCTGCCACCGCTGAGCAATAACTAGCATAA
CCCCTTGGCCGCTTCGAGCAGACATGATAAGATACATTGATGAGTTTGGACAAACCACAACTAGAATGCA
GTGAAAAAAATGCTTTATTTGTGAAATTTGTGATGCTATTGCTTTATTTGTAACCATTATAAGCTGCAAT
AAACAAGTTAACAACAACAATTGCATTCATTTTATGTTTCAGGTTCAGGGGGAGATGTGGGAGGTTTTTT
TAAGCAAGTAAAACCTCTACAAATGTGGTAAAATCGAATTTTAACAAAATATTAACGCTTACAATTTCCT
GATGCGGTATTTTCTCCTTACGCATCTGTGCGGTATTTCACACCGCATACGCGGATCTGCGCAGCACCAT
GGCCTGAAATAACCTCTGAAAGAGGAACTTGGTTAGGTACCTTCTGAGGCGGAAAGAACCAGCTGTGGAA
TGTGTGTCAGTTAGGGTGTGGAAAGTCCCCAGGCTCCCCAGCAGGCAGAAGTATGCAAAGCATGCATCTC
AATTAGTCAGCAACCAGGTGTGGAAAGTCCCCAGGCTCCCCAGCAGGCAGAAGTATGCAAAGCATGCATC
TCAATTAGTCAGCAACCATAGTCCCGCCCCTAACTCCGCCCATCCCGCCCCTAACTCCGCCCAGTTCCGC
CCATTCTCCGCCCCATGGCTGACTAATTTTTTTTATTTATGCAGAGGCCGAGGCCGCCTCGGCCTCTGAG
CTATTCCAGAAGTAGTGAGGAGGCTTTTTTGGAGGCCTAGGCTTTTGCAAAAAGCTTGATTCTTCTGACA
CAACAGTCTCGAACTTAAGGCTAGAGCCACCATGATTGAACAAGATGGATTGCACGCAGGTTCTCCGGCC
GCTTGGGTGGAGAGGCTATTCGGCTATGACTGGGCACAACAGACAATCGGCTGCTCTGATGCCGCCGTGT
TCCGGCTGTCAGCGCAGGGGCGCCCGGTTCTTTTTGTCAAGACCGACCTGTCCGGTGCCCTGAATGAACT
GCAGGACGAGGCAGCGCGGCTATCGTGGCTGGCCACGACGGGCGTTCCTTGCGCAGCTGTGCTCGACGTT
GTCACTGAAGCGGGAAGGGACTGGCTGCTATTGGGCGAAGTGCCGGGGCAGGATCTCCTGTCATCTCACC
TTGCTCCTGCCGAGAAAGTATCCATCATGGCTGATGCAATGCGGCGGCTGCATACGCTTGATCCGGCTAC
CTGCCCATTCGACCACCAAGCGAAACATCGCATCGAGCGAGCACGTACTCGGATGGAAGCCGGTCTTGTC
GATCAGGATGATCTGGACGAAGAGCATCAGGGGCTCGCGCCAGCCGAACTGTTCGCCAGGCTCAAGGCGC
GCATGCCCGACGGCGAGGATCTCGTCGTGACCCATGGCGATGCCTGCTTGCCGAATATCATGGTGGAAAA
TGGCCGCTTTTCTGGATTCATCGACTGTGGCCGGCTGGGTGTGGCGGACCGCTATCAGGACATAGCGTTG
GCTACCCGTGATATTGCTGAAGAGCTTGGCGGCGAATGGGCTGACCGCTTCCTCGTGCTTTACGGTATCG
CCGCTCCCGATTCGCAGCGCATCGCCTTCTATCGCCTTCTTGACGAGTTCTTCTGAGCGGGACTCTGGGG
TTCGAAATGACCGACCAAGCGACGCCCAACCTGCCATCACGATGGCCGCAATAAAATATCTTTATTTTCA
TTACATCTGTGTGTTGGTTTTTTGTGTGAATCGATAGCGATAAGGATCCTCTTTGCGCTTGCGTTTTCCC
TTGTCCAGATAGCCCAGTAGCTGACATTCATCCGGGGTCAGCACCGTTTCTGCGGACTGGCTTTCTACGT
AATGGTTTCTTAGACGTCAGGTGGCACTTTTCGGGGAAATGTGCGCGGAACCCCTATTTGTTTATTTTTC
TAAATACATTCAAATATGTATCCGCTCATGAGACAATAACCCTGATAAATGCTTCAATAATATTGAAAAA
GGAAGAGTATGAGTATTCAACATTTCCGTGTCGCCCTTATTCCCTTTTTTGCGGCATTTTGCCTTCCTGT
TTTTGCTCACCCAGAAACGCTGGTGAAAGTAAAAGATGCTGAAGATCAGTTGGGTGCACGAGTGGGTTAC
ATCGAACTGGATCTCAACAGCGGTAAGATCCTTGAGAGTTTTCGCCCCGAAGAACGTTTTCCAATGATGA
GCACTTTCAAAGTTCTGCTATGTGGCGCGGTATTATCCCGTATTGACGCCGGGCAAGAGCAACTCGGTCG
CCGCATACACTATTCTCAGAATGACTTGGTTGAGTACTCACCAGTCACAGAAAAGCATCTTACGGATGGC
ATGACAGTAAGAGAATTATGCAGTGCTGCCATAACCATGAGTGATAACACTGCGGCCAACTTACTTCTGA
CAACTATCGGAGGACCGAAGGAGCTAACCGCTTTTTTGCACAACATGGGGGATCATGTAACTCGCCTTGA
TCGTTGGGAACCGGAGCTGAATGAAGCCATACCAAACGACGAGCGTGACACCACGATGCCTGTAGCAATG
GCAACAACGTTGCGCAAACTATTAACTGGCGAACTACTTACTCTAGCTTCCCGGCAACAATTAATAGACT
GGATGGAGGCGGATAAAGTTGCAGGACCACTTCTGCGCTCGGCCCTTCCGGCTGGCTGGTTTATTGCTGA
TAAATCTGGAGCCGGTGAGCGTGGGTCTCGCGGTATCATTGCAGCACTGGGGCCAGATGGTAAGCCCTCC
CGTATCGTAGTTATCTACACGACGGGGAGTCAGGCAACTATGGATGAACGAAATAGACAGATCGCTGAGA
TAGGTGCCTCACTGATTAAGCATTGGTAATTCGAAATGACCGACCAAGCGACGCCCAACCGGTATCAGCT
CACTCAAAGGCGGTAATACGGTTATCCACAGAATCAGGGGATAACGCAGGAAAGAACATGTGAGCAAAAG
GCCAGCAAAAGGCCAGGAACCGTAAAAAGGCCGCGTTGCTGGCGTTTTTCCATAGGCTCCGCCCCCCTGA
CGAGCATCACAAAAATCGACGCTCAAGTCAGAGGTGGCGAAACCCGACAGGACTATAAAGATACCAGGCG
TTTCCCCCTGGAAGCTCCCTCGTGCGCTCTCCTGTTCCGACCCTGCCGCTTACCGGATACCTGTCCGCCT
TTCTCCCTTCGGGAAGCGTGGCGCTTTCTCATAGCTCACGCTGTAGGTATCTCAGTTCGGTGTAGGTCGT
TCGCTCCAAGCTGGGCTGTGTGCACGAACCCCCCGTTCAGCCCGACCGCTGCGCCTTATCCGGTAACTAT
CGTCTTGAGTCCAACCCGGTAAGACACGACTTATCGCCACTGGCAGCAGCCACTGGTAACAGGATTAGCA
GAGCGAGGTATGTAGGCGGTGCTACAGAGTTCTTGAAGTGGTGGCCTAACTACGGCTACACTAGAAGGAC
AGTATTTGGTATCTGCGCTCTGCTGAAGCCAGTTACCTTCGGAAAAAGAGTTGGTAGCTCTTGATCCGGC
AAACAAACCACCGCTGGTAGCGGTGGTTTTTTTGTTTGCAAGCAGCAGATTACGCGCAGAAAAAAAGGAT
TTCAAGAAGATCCTTTGATCTTTTCTACGGGGTCTGACGCTCAGTGGAACGAAAACTCACGTTAAGGGAT
TTTGGTCATGAGATTATCAAAAAGGATCTTCACCTAGATCCTTTTATAGTCCGGAAATACAGGAACGCAC
GCTGGATGGCCCTTCGCTGGGATGGTGAAACCATGAAAAATGGCAGCTTCAGTGGATTAAGTGGGGGTAA
TGTGGCCTGTACCCTCTGGTTGCATAGGTATTCATACGGTTAAAATTTATCAGGCGCGATTGCGGCAGTT
TTTCGGGTGGTTTGTTGCCATTTTTACCTGTCTGCTGCCGTGATCGCGCTGAACGCGTTTTAGCGGTGCG
TACAATTAAGGGATTATGGTAAATCCACTTACTGTCTGCCCTCGTAGCCATCGAGATAAACCGCAGTACT
CCGGCCACGATGCGTCCGGCGTAGAGGATCGAGATCT
