>Addgene plasmid #210968 | pHTN-HaloTag_TRIB1:1-372 | depositor partial sequence | sequence record 411416 | Insert sequence
ATGCGGGTCGGTCCGGTGCGCTCTGCCATGAGCGGCGCCTCGCAGCCCCGCGGCCCGGCCCTGCTCTTCC
CAGCCACCCGAGGCGTCCCGGCCAAACGCCTGCTGGACGCCGACGACGCGGCGGCTGTGGCGGCCAAGTG
CCCGCGCCTCTCCGAGTGCTCCAGCCCCCCGGACTACCTCAGCCCCCCCGGCTCGCCCTGCAGTCCGCAG
CCCCCGCCTGCCGCTCCGGGGGCCGGCGGAGGCTCCGGGAGCGCGCCGGGGCCCAGCCGCATCGCCGACT
ACCTGCTGCTGCCCCTAGCCGAGCGCGAGCATGTGTCCCGGGCGCTGTGCATCCACACTGGACGCGAGCT
GCGCTGCAAGGTGTTTCCCATTAAACACTACCAGGACAAAATCAGGCCTTACATCCAGCTGCCATCGCAC
AGCAACATTACTGGCATTGTGGAAGTGATCCTTGGGGAAACCAAGGCCTATGTCTTCTTTGAGAAGGACT
TTGGGGACATGCACTCCTATGTGCGAAGCCGGAAGAGGCTGCGGGAAGAGGAAGCCGCCCGGCTCTTCAA
GCAGATTGTCTCCGCCGTCGCCCACTGCCACCAGTCAGCCATCGTGCTGGGGGACCTGAAGCTTAGGAAG
TTCGTCTTCTCCACGGAGGAGAGAACCCAGCTTAGACTAGAAAGTCTAGAAGACACACACATAATGAAGG
GGGAAGATGATGCTTTGTCAGACAAACATGGCTGCCCAGCCTACGTGAGCCCTGAGATCCTCAACACCAC
TGGGACCTACTCCGGAAAGGCTGCGGACGTTTGGAGCCTGGGGGTGATGCTCTACACCCTTCTGGTTGGA
CGATACCCCTTCCATGACTCAGACCCCAGTGCCCTTTTCTCCAAAATTCGGCGTGGACAGTTCTGCATTC
CTGAGCACATTTCCCCCAAAGCCAGGTGCCTCATTCGCAGCCTCTTGAGACGGGAGCCCTCCGAGAGACT
CACTGCCCCCGAGATCCTACTGCACCCCTGGTTTGAGTCCGTCTTGGAACCCGGGTACATCGACTCAGAA
ATAGGAACTTCAGACCAGATTGTTCCAGAGTACCAGGAGGACAGTGACATTAGTTCCTTCTTCTGC
